>Addgene plasmid #152470 | pGBW-m4134172 | depositor full sequence | sequence record 295482 | Full Sequence
CACCATGTACACTCGCTATGTCGATAACAACTTCTGTGGCCCTGATGGCTACCCTCTTGAGTGCATTAAA
GACCTTCTAGCACGTGCTGGTAAAGCTTCATGCACTTTGTCCGAACAACTGGACTTTATTGACACTAAGA
GGGGTGTATACTGCTGCCGTGAACATGAGCATGAAATTGCTTGGTACACGGAACGTTCTGAAAAGAGCTA
TGAATTGCAGACACCTTTTGAAATTAAATTGGCAAAGAAATTTGACACCTTCAATGGGGAATGTCCAAAT
TTTGTATTTCCCTTAAATTCCATAATCAAGACTATTCAACCAAGGGTTGAAAAGAAAAAGCTTGATGGCT
TTATGGGTAGAATTCGATCTGTCTATCCAGTTGCGTCACCAAATGAATGCAACCAAATGTGCCTTTCAAC
TCTCATGAAGTGTGATCATTGTGGTGAAACTTCATGGCAGACGGGCGATTTTGTTAAAGCCACTTGCGAA
TTTTGTGGCACTGAGAATTTGACTAAAGAAGGTGCCACTACTTGTGGTTACTTACCCCAAAATGCTGTTG
TTAAAATTTATTGTCCAGCATGTCACAATTCAGAAGTAGGACCTGAGCATAGTCTTGCCGAATACCATAA
TGAATCTGGCTTGAAAACCATTCTTCGTAAGGGTGGTCGCACTATTGCCTTTGGAGGCTGTGTGTTCTCT
TATGTTGGTTGCCATAACAAGTGTGCCTATTGGGTTCCACGTGCTAGCGCTAACATAGGTTGTAACCATA
CAGGTGTTGTTGGAGAAGGTTCCGAAGGTCTTAATGACAACCTTCTTGAAATACTCCAAAAAGAGAAAGT
CAACATCAATATTGTTGGTGACTTTAAACTTAATGAAGAGATCGCCATTATTTTGGCATCTTTTTCTGCT
TCCACAAGTGCTTTTGTGGAAACTGTGAAAGGTTTGGATTATAAAGCATTCAAACAAATTGTTGAATCCT
GTGGTAATTTTAAAGTTACAAAAGGAAAAGCTAAAAAAGGTGCCTGGAATATTGGTGAACAGAAATCAAT
ACTGAGTCCTCTTTATGCATTTGCATCAGAGGCTGCTCGTGTTGTACGATCAATTTTCTCCCGCACTCTT
GAAACTGCTCAAAATTCTGTGCGTGTTTTACAGAAGGCCGCTATAACAATACTAGATGGAATTTCACAGT
ATTCACTGAGACTCATTGATGCTATGATGTTCACATCTGATTTGGCTACTAACAATCTAGTTGTAATGGC
CTACATTACAGGTGGTGTTGTTCAGTTGACTTCGCAGTGGCTAACTAACATCTTTGGCACTGTTTATGAA
AAACTCAAACCCGTCCTTGATTGGCTTGAAGAGAAGTTTAAGGAAGGTGTAGAGTTTCTTAGAGACGGTT
GGGAAATTGTTAAATTTATCTCAACCTGTGCTTGTGAAATTGTCGGTGGACAAATTGTCACCTGTGCAAA
GGAAATTAAGGAGAGTGTTCAGACATTCTTTAAGCTTGTAAATAAATTTTTGGCTTTGTGTGCTGACTCT
ATCATTATTGGTGGAGCTAAACTTAAAGCCTTGAATTTAGGTGAAACATTTGTCACGCACTCAAAGGGAT
TGTACAGAAAGTGTGTTAAATCCAGAGAAGAAACTGGCCTACTCATGCCTCTAAAAGCCCCAAAAGAAAT
TATCTTCTTAGAGGGAGAAACACTTCCCACAGAAGTGTTAACAGAGGAAGTTGTCTTGAAAACTGGTGAT
TTACAACCATTAGAACAACCTACTAGTGAAGCTGTTGAAGCTCCATTGGTTGGTACACCAGTTTGTATTA
ACGGGCTTATGTTGCTCGAAATCAAAGACACAGAAAAGTACTGTGCCCTTGCACCTAATATGATGGTAAC
AAACAATACCTTCACACTCAAAGGCGAAAACCTTTACTTTCAGTCGATGAGTGACAAAATCATTCATCTA
ACCGATGACTCCTTTGATACAGACGTGTTGAAGGCCGATGGTGCGATACTGGTAGATTTCTGGGCTGAAT
GGTGTGGCCCGTGCAAGATGATCGCACCCATTCTGGACGAGATCGCCGACGAGTATCAAGGAAAATTAAC
TGTCGCTAAGCTTAATATAGATCAGAACCCAGGGACGGCACCTAAATACGGCATCAGGGGAATACCTACC
CTCCTGCTCTTTAAGAATGGGGAAGTTGCCGCGACAAAAGTGGGAGCCCTGTCTAAGGGCCAGCTAAAAG
AGTTCTTGGACGCTAACCTGGCAGGTTCAGGCTCGGGGCACATGCACCATCACCATCACCATAGCAGCGG
GCTCGTGCCACGCGGCTAAGGATCCGCAGGCCTCTGCTAGCTTGACTGACTGAGATACAGCGTACCTTCA
GCTCACAGACATGATAAGATACATTGATGAGTTTGGACAAACCACAACTAGAATGCAGTGAAAAAAATGC
TTTATTTGTGAAATTTGTGATGCTATTGCTTTATTTGTAACCATTATAAGCTGCAATAAACAAGTTAACA
ACAACAATTGCATTCATTTTATGTTTCAGGTTCAGGGGGAGGTGTGGGAGGTTTTTTAAAGCAAGTAAAA
CCTCTACAAATGTGGTATTGGCCCATCTCTATCGGTATCGTAGCATAACCCCTTGGGGCCTCTAAACGGG
TCTTGAGGGGTTTTTTGTGCCCCTCGGGCCGGATTGCTATCTACCGGCATTGGCGCAGAAAAAAATGCCT
GATGCGACGCTGCGCGTCTTATACTCCCACATATGCCAGATTCAGCAACGGATACGGCTTCCCCAACTTG
CCCACTTCCATACGTGTCCTCCTTACCAGAAATTTATCCTTAAGGTCGTCAGCTATCCTGCAGGCGATCT
CTCGATTTCGATCAAGACATTCCTTTAATGGTCTTTTCTGGACACCACTAGGGGTCAGAAGTAGTTCATC
AAACTTTCTTCCCTCCCTAATCTCATTGGTTACCTTGGGCTATCGAAACTTAATTAACCAGTCAAGTCAG
CTACTTGGCGAGATCGACTTGTCTGGGTTTCGACTACGCTCAGAATTGCGTCAGTCAAGTTCGATCTGGT
CCTTGCTATTGCACCCGTTCTCCGATTACGAGTTTCATTTAAATCATGTGAGCAAAAGGCCAGCAAAAGG
CCAGGAACCGTAAAAAGGCCGCGTTGCTGGCGTTTTTCCATAGGCTCCGCCCCCCTGACGAGCATCACAA
AAATCGACGCTCAAGTCAGAGGTGGCGAAACCCGACAGGACTATAAAGATACCAGGCGTTTCCCCCTGGA
AGCTCCCTCGTGCGCTCTCCTGTTCCGACCCTGCCGCTTACCGGATACCTGTCCGCCTTTCTCCCTTCGG
GAAGCGTGGCGCTTTCTCATAGCTCACGCTGTAGGTATCTCAGTTCGGTGTAGGTCGTTCGCTCCAAGCT
GGGCTGTGTGCACGAACCCCCCGTTCAGCCCGACCGCTGCGCCTTATCCGGTAACTATCGTCTTGAGTCC
AACCCGGTAAGACACGACTTATCGCCACTGGCAGCAGCCACTGGTAACAGGATTAGCAGAGCGAGGTATG
TAGGCGGTGCTACAGAGTTCTTGAAGTGGTGGCCTAACTACGGCTACACTAGAAGAACAGTATTTGGTAT
CTGCGCTCTGCTGAAGCCAGTTACCTTCGGAAAAAGAGTTGGTAGCTCTTGATCCGGCAAACAAACCACC
GCTGGTAGCGGTGGTTTTTTTGTTTGCAAGCAGCAGATTACGCGCAGAAAAAAAGGATCTCAAGAAGATC
CTTTGATCTTTTCTACGGGGTCTGACGCTCAGTGGAACGAAAACTCACGTTAAGGGATTTTGGTCATGAG
ATTATCAAAAAGGATCTTCACCTAGATCCTTTTAAATTAAAAATGAAGTTTTAAATCAATCTAAAGTATA
TATGAGTAAACTTGGTCTGACAGTTACCAATGCTTAATCAGTGAGGCACCTATCTCAGCGATCTGTCTAT
TTCGTTCATCCATAGTTGCATTTAAATTTCCGAACTCTCCAAGGCCCTCGTCGGAAAATCTTCAAACCTT
TCGTCCGATCCATCTTGCAGGCTACCTCTCGAACGAACTATCGCAAGTCTCTTGGCCGGCCTTGCGCCTT
GGCTATTGCTTGGCAGCGCCTATCGCCAGGTATTACTCCAATCCCGAATATCCGAGATCGGGATCACCCG
AGAGAAGTTCAACCTACATCCTCAATCCCGATCTATCCGAGATCCGAGGAATATCGAAATCGGGGCGCGC
CTGGCCTCCGCGCCGGGTTTTGGCGCCTCCCGCGGGCGCCCCCCTCGTCACGGCGAGCGCTGCCACGTCA
GACGAAGGGCGCAGGAGCGTCCTGATCCTTCCGCCCGGACGCTCAGGACAGCGGCCCGCTGCTCATAAGA
CTCGGCCTTAGAACCCCAGTATCAGCAGAAGGACATTTTAGGACGGGACTTGGGTGACTCTAGGGCACTG
GTTTTCTTTCCAGAGAGCGGAACAGGCGAGGAAAAGTAGTCCCTTCTCGGCGATTCTGCGGAGGGATCTC
CGTGGGGCGGTGAACGCCGATGATTATATAAGGACGCGCCGGGTGTGGCACAGCTAGTTCCGTCGCAGCC
GGGATTTGGGTCGCGGTTCTTGTTTGTGGATCGCTGTGATCGTCACTTGGTGAGTAGCGGGCTGCTGGGC
TGGCCGGGGCTTTCGTGGCCGCCGGGCCGCTCGGTGGGACGGAAGCGTGTGGAGAGACCGCCAAGGGCTG
TAGTCTGGGTCCGCGAGCAAGGTTGCCCTGAACTGGGGGTTGGGGGGAGCGCAGCAAAATGGCGGCTGTT
CCCGAGTCTTGAATGGAAGACGCTTGTGAGGCGGGCTGTGAGGTCGTTGAAACAAGGTGGGGGGCATGGT
GGGCGGCAAGAACCCAAGGTCTTGAGCCCTTCGCTAATGCGGGAAAGCTCTTATTCGGGTGAGATGGGCT
GGGCACCATCTGGGGACCCTGACGTGAAGTTTGTCACTGACTGGAGAACTCGGTTTGTCGTCTGTTGCGG
GGGCGGCAGTTATGGCGGTGCCGTTGGGCAGTGCACCCGTACCTTTGGGAGCGCGCGCCCTCGTCGTGTC
GTGACGTCACCCGTTCTGTTGGCTTATAATGCAGGGTGGGGCCACCTGCCGGTAGGTGTGCGGTAGGCTT
TTCTCCGTCGCAGGACGCAGGGTTCGGGCCTAGGGTAGGCTCTCCTGAATCGACAGGCGCCGGACCTCTG
GTGAGGGGAGGGATAAGTGAGGCGTCAGTTTCTTTGGTCGGTTTTATGTACCTATCTTCTTAAGTAGCTG
AAGCTCCGGTTTTGAACTATGCGCTCGGGGTTGGCGAGTGTGTTTTGTGAAGTTTTTTAGGCACCTTTTG
AAATGTAATCATTTGGGTCAATATGTAATTTTCAGTGTTAGACTTGTAAATTGTCCGCTAAATTCTGGCC
GTTTTTGGCTTTTTTGTTAGACAACATGGGTAAAAAGCCTGAACTCACCGCGACGTCTGTCGAGAAGTTT
CTGATCGAAAAGTTCGACAGCGTCTCCGACCTGATGCAGCTCTCGGAGGGCGAAGAATCTCGTGCTTTCA
GCTTCGATGTAGGAGGGCGTGGATATGTCCTGCGGGTAAATAGCTGCGCCGATGGTTTCTACAAAGATCG
TTATGTTTATCGGCACTTTGCATCCGCCGCGCTCCCGATTCCGGAAGTGCTTGACATTGGGGAGTTCAGC
GAGAGCCTGACCTATTGCATCTCCCGCCGTGCACAGGGTGTCACGTTGCAAGACCTGCCTGAAACCGAAC
TGCCCGCTGTTCTGCAGCCGGTCGCGGAGGCAATGGATGCCATCGCTGCCGCCGATCTTAGCCAGACGAG
CGGGTTCGGCCCATTCGGACCGCAAGGAATCGGTCAATACACTACATGGCGTGATTTCATATGCGCGATT
GCTGATCCCCATGTGTATCACTGGCAAACTGTGATGGACGACACCGTCAGTGCGTCCGTCGCGCAGGCTC
TCGATGAGCTGATGCTTTGGGCCGAGGACTGCCCCGAAGTCCGGCACCTCGTGCACGCGGATTTCGGCTC
CAACAATGTCCTGACGGACAATGGCCGCATAACAGCGGTCATTGACTGGAGCGAGGCGATGTTCGGGGAT
TCCCAATACGAGGTCGCCAACATCTTCTTCTGGAGGCCGTGGTTGGCTTGTATGGAGCAGCAGACGCGCT
ACTTCGAGCGGAGGCATCCGGAGCTTGCAGGATCGCCCCGGCTCCGGGCGTATATGCTCCGCATTGGTCT
TGACCAACTCTATCAGAGCTTGGTTGACGGCAATTTCGATGATGCAGCTTGGGCGCAGGGTCGATGCGAC
GCAATCGTCCGATCCGGAGCCGGGACTGTCGGGCGTACACAAATCGCCCGCAGAAGCGCCGCCGTCTGGA
CCGATGGCTGTGTAGAAGTACTCGCCGATAGTGGAAACCGACGCCCCAGCACTCGTCCGAGGGCAAAGGA
ATAAGCTAGTATGTAAGCCTAGTCTTAGATAATAAAATCGCTATCCATCGAAGATGGATGTGTGTTGGTT
TTTTGTGTGTGTAACGCTAGGCGCGCCTGGTGTACCGAGAACGATCCTCTCAGTGCGAGTCTCGACGATC
CATATCGTTGCTTGGCAGTCAGCCAGTCGGAATCCAGCTTGGGACCCAGGAAGTCCAATCGTCAGATATT
GTACTCAAGCCTGGTCACGGCAGCGTACCGATCTGTTTAAACCTAGATATTGATAGTCTGATCGGTCAAC
GTATAATCGAGTCCTAGCTTTTGCAAACATCTATCAAGAGACAGGATCAGCAGGAGGCTTTCGCATGAGT
ATTCAACATTTCCGTGTCGCCCTTATTCCCTTTTTTGCGGCATTTTGCCTTCCTGTTTTTGCTCACCCAG
AAACGCTGGTGAAAGTAAAAGATGCTGAAGATCAGTTGGGTGCGCGAGTGGGTTACATCGAACTGGATCT
CAACAGCGGTAAGATCCTTGAGAGTTTTCGCCCCGAAGAACGCTTTCCAATGATGAGCACTTTTAAAGTT
CTGCTATGTGGCGCGGTATTATCCCGTATTGACGCCGGGCAAGAGCAACTCGGTCGCCGCATACACTATT
CTCAGAATGACTTGGTTGAGTATTCACCAGTCACAGAAAAGCATCTTACGGATGGCATGACAGTAAGAGA
ATTATGCAGTGCTGCCATAACCATGAGTGATAACACTGCGGCCAACTTACTTCTGACAACGATTGGAGGA
CCGAAGGAGCTAACCGCTTTTTTGCACAACATGGGGGATCATGTAACTCGCCTTGATCGTTGGGAACCGG
AGCTGAATGAAGCCATACCAAACGACGAGCGTGACACCACGATGCCTGTAGCAATGGCAACAACCTTGCG
TAAACTATTAACTGGCGAACTACTTACTCTAGCTTCCCGGCAACAGTTGATAGACTGGATGGAGGCGGAT
AAAGTTGCAGGACCACTTCTGCGCTCGGCCCTTCCGGCTGGCTGGTTTATTGCTGATAAATCTGGAGCCG
GTGAGCGTGGGTCTCGCGGTATCATTGCAGCACTGGGGCCAGATGGTAAGCCCTCCCGTATCGTAGTTAT
CTACACGACGGGGAGTCAGGCAACTATGGATGAACGAAATAGACAGATCGCTGAGATAGGTGCCTCACTG
ATTAAGCATTGGTAACCGATTCTAGGTGCATTGGCGCAGAAAAAAATGCCTGATGCGACGCTGCGCGTCT
TATACTCCCACATATGCCAGATTCAGCAACGGATACGGCTTCCCCAACTTGCCCACTTCCATACGTGTCC
TCCTTACCAGAAATTTATCCTTAAGATCGTTTAAACTCGACTCTGGCTCTATCGAATCTCCGTCGTTTCG
AGCTTACGCGAACAGCCGTGGCGCTCATTTGCTCGTCGGGCATCGAATCTCGTCAGCTATCGTCAGCTTA
CCTTTTTGGCAGCGATCGCGGCTCCCGACATCTTGGACCATTAGCTCCACAGGTATCTTCTTCCCTCTAG
TGGTCATAACAGCAGCTTCAGCTACCTCTCAATTCAAAAAACCCCTCAAGACCCGTTTAGAGGCCCCAAG
GGGTTATGCTATCAATCGTTGCGTTACACACACAAAAAACCAACACACATCCATCTTCGATGGATAGCGA
TTTTATTATCTAACTGCTGATCGAGTGTAGCCAGATCTAGTAATCAATTACGGGGTCATTAGTTCATAGC
CCATATATGGAGTTCCGCGTTACATAACTTACGGTAAATGGCCCGCCTGGCTGACCGCCCAACGACCCCC
GCCCATTGACGTCAATAATGACGTATGTTCCCATAGTAACGCCAATAGGGACTTTCCATTGACGTCAATG
GGTGGAGTATTTACGGTAAACTGCCCACTTGGCAGTACATCAAGTGTATCATATGCCAAGTACGCCCCCT
ATTGACGTCAATGACGGTAAATGGCCCGCCTGGCATTATGCCCAGTACATGACCTTATGGGACTTTCCTA
CTTGGCAGTACATCTACGTATTAGTCATCGCTATTACCATGCTGATGCGGTTTTGGCAGTACATCAATGG
GCGTGGATAGCGGTTTGACTCACGGGGATTTCCAAGTCTCCACCCCATTGACGTCAATGGGAGTTTGTTT
TGGCACCAAAATCAACGGGACTTTCCAAAATGTCGTAACAACTCCGCCCCATTGACGCAAATGGGCGGTA
GGCGTGTACGGTGGGAGGTCTATATAAGCAGAGCTGGTTTAGTGAACCGTCAGATCAGATCTTTGTCGAT
CCTACCATCCACTCGACACACCCGCCAGCGGCCGC
Features (pLannotate 1.2.2; 21 found; start..end, strand, type, name):
      8..1915    +  CDS            R1A_SARS2 (fragment): Experimental evidence at protein level: Swiss-Prot protein existence level 1. [Non-structural protein 10]: Plays a pivotal role in viral transcription by stimulating both nsp14 3'-5' exoribonuclease and nsp16 2'-O-methyltransferase activities. Therefore plays an essential role in viral mRNAs cap methylation. From Severe acute respiratory syndrome coronavirus 2 (2019-nCoV) (SARS-CoV-2).
   1937..2263    +  CDS            trxA: THIO_ECO57 - Experimental evidence at protein level: Swiss-Prot protein existence level 1. Participates in various redox reactions through the reversible oxidation of its active center dithiol to a disulfide and catalyzes dithiol-disulfide exchange reactions. From Escherichia coli O157:H7.
   2285..2302    +  CDS            6xHis: 6xHis affinity tag
   2395..2516    -  polyA_signal   SV40 poly(A) signal: SV40 polyadenylation signal
   2539..2608    -  CDS            large T antigen (fragment): large T antigen from SV40 (simian virus 40)
   2631..2677    +  terminator     T7 terminator: transcription terminator for bacteriophage T7 RNA polymerase
   2707..2843    +  terminator     rrnG terminator: transcription terminator from the E. coli ribosomal RNA rrnG operon (Albrechtsen et al., 1991)
   2888..2959    +  misc_feature   3' β-globin insulator: insulator downstream of the human β-globin locus (Farrell et al., 2002)
   3185..3773    -  rep_origin     ori: high-copy-number ColE1/pMB1/pBR322/pUC origin of replication
   3945..4009    -  CDS            bla(M) (fragment): β-lactamase lacking the signal sequence; bla(M); allows cytosolic expression of β-lactamase
   4273..5482    +  promoter       UbC promoter: human ubiquitin C promoter
   5492..6513    +  CDS            HygR (fragment): hygromycin B phosphotransferase confers resistance to hygromycin
   6541..6589    +  polyA_signal   poly(A) signal: synthetic polyadenylation signal
   6855..7715    +  CDS            AmpR: β-lactamase; bla; confers resistance to ampicillin, carbenicillin, and related antibiotics
   7728..7864    +  terminator     rrnG terminator: transcription terminator from the E. coli ribosomal RNA rrnG operon (Albrechtsen et al., 1991)
   8009..8080    +  misc_feature   5' β-globin insulator: insulator upstream of the human β-globin locus (Farrell et al., 2002)
   8085..8131    -  terminator     T7 terminator: transcription terminator for bacteriophage T7 RNA polymerase
   8149..8197    -  polyA_signal   poly(A) signal: synthetic polyadenylation signal
   8278..8581    +  enhancer       CMV enhancer: human cytomegalovirus immediate early enhancer
   8654..8671    -  promoter       CMV promoter (fragment): human cytomegalovirus (CMV) immediate early promoter
   8734..8785    +  promoter       CMVd2 promoter: truncated human cytomegalovirus (CMV) immediate early promoter that yields moderately reduced expression relative to the full-length promoter
