[The description below was written by a language model from this plasmid's Addgene catalogue record and pLannotate feature annotations shown in this document.]
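Description:
pGBW-m4134172 is a mammalian expression plasmid built on the pTwist_CMV_Hygro_6 backbone to express wild-type SARS-CoV-2 nsp2, a non-structural protein released from the ORF1ab (pp1a/pp1ab) replicase polyprotein. In bacteria it is maintained as a high-copy plasmid through a ColE1/pUC-type origin and selected with ampicillin via a full-length β-lactamase (AmpR) gene. For selection in mammalian cells it carries a separate cassette in which the human ubiquitin C promoter drives hygromycin B phosphotransferase, followed by a synthetic polyadenylation signal.

The expression unit begins with the CMV immediate-early enhancer and promoter elements, which read across the plasmid's numbering origin into the roughly 1.9 kb nsp2 coding sequence. The automated annotation matches this region to the SARS-CoV-2 replicase polyprotein 1a, but the functional text attached to that hit describes nsp10 and is generic to the polyprotein entry; the catalogue record identifies the insert as nsp2. Downstream and on the same strand lie E. coli thioredoxin (trxA) and a 6xHis tag. This fits the catalogue description of a backbone-encoded C-terminal TRX fusion that can be removed by TEV protease, although the TEV site itself is not annotated and the His tag is not listed in the catalogue fields. An SV40 polyadenylation signal sits after the fusion, annotated in the reverse orientation. Bacterial T7 and rrnG terminators, additional synthetic poly(A) signals and short β-globin insulator elements flank the cassettes, probably limiting transcriptional read-through and interference between units.

The construct is suited to transient or hygromycin-selected stable expression of tagged nsp2 in mammalian cells, with the His tag and thioredoxin fusion potentially useful for purification or detection.
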