Addgene plasmid #152470: pGBW-m4134172
Purpose: Mammalian expression plasmid for SARS-CoV-2 nsp2
Depositing lab: Ginkgo Bioworks & Benjie Chen. Depositing organization: Ginkgo Bioworks.
Backbone
  Vector backbone: pTwist_CMV_Hygro_6
  Backbone size w/o insert (bp): 6525
  Vector type: Mammalian Expression
  Selectable markers: Hygromycin
Growth in bacteria
  Bacterial resistance: Ampicillin, 100 μg/mL
  Growth temperature: 37°C
  Growth strain: DH5alpha
  Copy number: High Copy
Gene/Insert
  Gene/Insert name: SARS-CoV-2 nsp2
  Species: Severe acute respiratory syndrome coronavirus 2
  Insert size (bp): 1907
  Mutation: wt
  Entrez Gene: ORF1ab (a.k.a. GU280_gp01)
  Promoter: CMV
  Tag / fusion protein: Cleavable TEV;TRX (C terminal on backbone)
  Cloning method: Unknown
Resource information
  A portion of this plasmid was derived from a plasmid made by: GinkgoBioworks
Depositor comments: NCBI reference sequence: YP_009725298.1
How to cite: pGBW-m4134172 was a gift from Ginkgo Bioworks & Benjie Chen (Addgene plasmid # 152470 ; http://n2t.net/addgene:152470 ; RRID:Addgene_152470)
